Addgene plasmid #142062: TFORF2394
Purpose: Lentiviral vector for overexpressing transcription factor ORFs with unique 24-bp barcodes. Barcodes facilitate identification of transcription factors in pooled screens.
Depositing lab: Feng Zhang. Depositing organization: Broad Institute. Publication: A transcription factor atlas of directed differentiation. Joung J, Ma S, Tay T, Geiger-Schuller KR, Kirchgatterer PC, Verdine VK, Guo B, Arias-Garcia MA, Allen WE, Singh A, Kuksenko O, Abudayyeh OO, Gootenberg JS, Fu Z, Macrae RK, Buenrostro JD, Regev A, Zhang F. Cell. 2023 Jan 5;186(1):209-229.e26. doi: 10.1016/j.cell.2022.11.026. PubMed 36608654.
Backbone
  Vector backbone: pLX_TRC317
  Backbone manufacturer: Broad Institute Genetic Perturbation Platform
  Backbone size w/o insert (bp): 8264
  Vector type: Mammalian Expression, Lentiviral
  Selectable markers: Puromycin
Growth in bacteria
  Bacterial resistance: Ampicillin, 100 μg/mL
  Growth temperature: 37°C
  Growth strain: NEB Stable
  Copy number: High Copy
Gene/Insert
  Gene/Insert name: ZNF396
  Species: H. sapiens (human)
  Insert size (bp): 734
  Entrez Gene: ZNF396 (a.k.a. ZSCAN14)
  Promoter: EF1a
  Cloning method: Unknown
  Sequencing primers: 5′ GGGTGGAGACTGAAGTTAGGCCAG; 3′ CACATAGCGTAAAAGGAGCAACATAG
Terms and licenses: Academic/Nonprofit Terms; Industry Terms: Not Available to Industry
Depositor comments: NM_001322291,ENST00000586687 . The transcription factor ORF portion of this plasmid was synthesized by Genewiz. Please test multiple small colonies in case of plasmid recombination. To make this collection available in a timely manner, a portion of this collection was not fully sequenced by Addgene. If an Addgene verified full plasmid sequence is not available, please contact us prior to placing an order to request the full sequence.
How to cite: TFORF2394 was a gift from Feng Zhang (Addgene plasmid # 142062 ; http://n2t.net/addgene:142062 ; RRID:Addgene_142062)
