[The description below was written by a language model from this plasmid's Addgene catalogue record and pLannotate feature annotations shown in this document.]
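Description:
TFORF2394 is a lentiviral mammalian expression plasmid built on the pLX_TRC317 backbone and carrying the human transcription factor ZNF396 (also known as ZSCAN14). It belongs to a barcoded collection of transcription factor ORFs. In bacteria it is maintained through a high-copy ColE1/pUC-type origin and selected with ampicillin via the β-lactamase gene. An f1 origin and remnants of a lac/lacZα cloning region flanked by T7 and T3 promoters are also present in the backbone. The depositor notes that the plasmid can recombine, as is common for constructs carrying LTR repeats.

The viral portion has a third-generation, self-inactivating layout. An RSV promoter drives a truncated HIV-1 5' LTR, followed by the Ψ packaging signal with a gag fragment, the RRE for Rev-dependent export of the genomic RNA, and a cPPT/CTS element. The region ends in a ΔU3 3' LTR followed by an SV40 polyadenylation signal. Between the LTRs are two expression units. An SV40 early promoter drives the puromycin N-acetyltransferase gene for selecting transduced cells, and a full-length EF-1α promoter drives the ZNF396 ORF. A WPRE downstream of the ORF enhances transcript stability and expression.

The catalogue lists a synthesized insert of about 734 bp, whereas the annotation matches roughly 570 bp to the ZNF396 reference protein, which is consistent with a particular isoform. The unique 24-bp barcode described in the record is not annotated as a separate feature. Its position is not stated, although a short U6-like fragment lies between the ORF and the WPRE. The construct is intended for constitutive overexpression of ZNF396 after lentiviral delivery. In pooled screens, such as directed-differentiation studies, the barcode identifies which factor each cell received.
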