Features (pLannotate 1.2.2; 31 found; start..end, strand, type, name):
      5..231     +  promoter       RSV promoter: Rous sarcoma virus enhancer/promoter
    232..412     +  LTR            5' LTR (truncated): truncated 5' long terminal repeat (LTR) from HIV-1
    459..584     +  misc_feature   HIV-1 Ψ: packaging signal of human immunodeficiency virus type 1
    568..931     +  CDS            HIV-1 gag (fragment): gag protein from human immunodeficiency virus 1; gag
   1077..1310    +  misc_feature   RRE: The Rev response element (RRE) of HIV-1 allows for Rev-dependent mRNA export from the nucleus to the cytoplasm.
   1687..1713    +  CDS            Rev (fragment): human immunodeficiency virus 1 (HIV-1) Rev protein; rev; enhances nuclear export of unspliced and incompletely spliced viral mRNAs
   1720..1743    +  promoter       SV40 promoter (fragment): SV40 early promoter
   1744..1815    +  promoter       SV40 promoter (fragment): SV40 enhancer and early promoter
   1839..1974    +  rep_origin     SV40 ori: SV40 origin of replication
   2020..2616    +  CDS            PuroR (fragment): puromycin N-acetyltransferase; pac from Streptomyces; confers resistance to puromycin
   2665..2782    +  misc_feature   cPPT/CTS: central polypurine tract and central termination sequence of HIV-1
   2847..2913    +  CDS            small t antigen (fragment): SV40 (simian virus 40) small t antigen
   2920..4098    +  promoter       EF-1α promoter: strong constitutive promoter for human elongation factor EF-1α
   4115..4681    +  CDS            ZNF396 (fragment): ZN396_HUMAN - Also known as ZSCAN14. Experimental evidence at protein level: Swiss-Prot protein existence level 1. Isoform 1 and isoform 2 act as DNA-dependent transcriptional repressors. From Homo sapiens (Human).
   4760..4813    +  promoter       U6 promoter (fragment): RNA polymerase III promoter for human U6 snRNA
   4855..5443    +  misc_feature   WPRE: woodchuck hepatitis virus posttranscriptional regulatory element
   5494..5513    +  misc_feature   cPPT/CTS (fragment): central polypurine tract and central termination sequence of HIV-1
   5515..5748    +  LTR            3' LTR (ΔU3): self-inactivating 3' long terminal repeat (LTR) from HIV-1
   5826..5947    +  polyA_signal   SV40 poly(A) signal: SV40 polyadenylation signal
   5987..6122    +  rep_origin     SV40 ori: SV40 origin of replication
   6143..6161    -  promoter       T7 promoter: promoter for bacteriophage T7 RNA polymerase
   6169..6324    +  CDS            lacZα (fragment): LacZα fragment of β-galactosidase; lacZ fragment
   6329..6757    +  rep_origin     f1 ori (sequence partly withheld): f1 bacteriophage origin of replication; arrow indicates direction of (+) strand synthesis
   6810..6914    +  promoter       AmpR promoter: bla
   6915..7775    +  CDS            AmpR: β-lactamase; bla; confers resistance to ampicillin, carbenicillin, and related antibiotics
   7946..8534    +  rep_origin     ori: high-copy-number ColE1/pMB1/pBR322/pUC origin of replication
   8717..8809    +  CDS            lacI (fragment): lac repressor; lacI; The lac repressor binds to the lac operator to inhibit transcription in E. coli. This inhibition can be relieved by adding lactose or isopropyl-β-D-thiogalactopyranoside (IPTG).
   8822..8843    +  protein_bind   CAP binding site: CAP binding activates transcription in the presence of cAMP. E. coli catabolite activator protein
   8858..8888    +  promoter       lac promoter: promoter for the E. coli lac operon
   8896..8912    +  protein_bind   lac operator: The lac repressor binds to the lac operator to inhibit transcription in E. coli. This inhibition can be relieved by adding lactose or isopropyl-β-D-thiogalactopyranoside (IPTG). lac repressor encoded by lacI
   8957..8975    +  promoter       T3 promoter: promoter for bacteriophage T3 RNA polymerase
>Addgene plasmid #142062 | TFORF2394 | addgene full sequence | sequence record 395684 | Addgene NGS Result
TTAATGTAGTCTTATGCAATACTCTTGTAGTCTTGCAACATGGTAACGATGAGTTAGCAACATGCCTTAC
AAGGAGAGAAAAAGCACCGTGCATGCCGATTGGTGGAAGTAAGGTGGTACGATCGTGCCTTATTAGGAAG
GCAACAGACGGGTCTGACATGGATTGGACGAACCACTGAATTGCCGCATTGCAGAGATATTGTATTTAAG
TGCCTAGCTCGATACATAAACGGGTCTCTCTGGTTAGACCAGATCTGAGCCTGGGAGCTCTCTGGCTAAC
TAGGGAACCCACTGCTTAAGCCTCAATAAAGCTTGCCTTGAGTGCTTCAAGTAGTGTGTGCCCGTCTGTT
GTGTGACTCTGGTAACTAGAGATCCCTCAGACCCTTTTAGTCAGTGTGGAAAATCTCTAGCAGTGGCGCC
CGAACAGGGACTTGAAAGCGAAAGGGAAACCAGAGGAGCTCTCTCGACGCAGGACTCGGCTTGCTGAAGC
GCGCACGGCAAGAGGCGAGGGGCGGCGACTGGTGAGTACGCCAAAAATTTTGACTAGCGGAGGCTAGAAG
GAGAGAGATGGGTGCGAGAGCGTCAGTATTAAGCGGGGGAGAATTAGATCGCGATGGGAAAAAATTCGGT
TAAGGCCAGGGGGAAAGAAAAAATATAAATTAAAACATATAGTATGGGCAAGCAGGGAGCTAGAACGATT
CGCAGTTAATCCTGGCCTGTTAGAAACATCAGAAGGCTGTAGACAAATACTGGGACAGCTACAACCATCC
CTTCAGACAGGATCAGAAGAACTTAGATCATTATATAATACAGTAGCAACCCTCTATTGTGTGCATCAAA
GGATAGAGATAAAAGACACCAAGGAAGCTTTAGACAAGATAGAGGAAGAGCAAAACAAAAGTAAGACCAC
CGCACAGCAAGCGGCCGCTGATCTTCAGACCTGGAGGAGGAGATATGAGGGACAATTGGAGAAGTGAATT
ATATAAATATAAAGTAGTAAAAATTGAACCATTAGGAGTAGCACCCACCAAGGCAAAGAGAAGAGTGGTG
CAGAGAGAAAAAAGAGCAGTGGGAATAGGAGCTTTGTTCCTTGGGTTCTTGGGAGCAGCAGGAAGCACTA
TGGGCGCAGCGTCAATGACGCTGACGGTACAGGCCAGACAATTATTGTCTGGTATAGTGCAGCAGCAGAA
CAATTTGCTGAGGGCTATTGAGGCGCAACAGCATCTGTTGCAACTCACAGTCTGGGGCATCAAGCAGCTC
CAGGCAAGAATCCTGGCTGTGGAAAGATACCTAAAGGATCAACAGCTCCTGGGGATTTGGGGTTGCTCTG
GAAAACTCATTTGCACCACTGCTGTGCCTTGGAATGCTAGTTGGAGTAATAAATCTCTGGAACAGATTTG
GAATCACACGACCTGGATGGAGTGGGACAGAGAAATTAACAATTACACAAGCTTAATACACTCCTTAATT
GAAGAATCGCAAAACCAGCAAGAAAAGAATGAACAAGAATTATTGGAATTAGATAAATGGGCAAGTTTGT
GGAATTGGTTTAACATAACAAATTGGCTGTGGTATATAAAATTATTCATAATGATAGTAGGAGGCTTGGT
AGGTTTAAGAATAGTTTTTGCTGTACTTTCTATAGTGAATAGAGTTAGGCAGGGATATTCACCATTATCG
TTTCAGACCCACCTCCCAACCCCGAGGGGACCCATGCATTGCATCTCAATTAGTCAGCAACCAGGTGTGG
AAAGTCCCCAGGCTCCCCAGCAGGCAGAAGTATGCAAAGCATGCGTCTCAATTAGTCAGCAACCATAGTC
CCGCCCCTAACTCCGCCCATCCCGCCCCTAACTCCGCCCAGTTCCGCCCATTCTCCGCCCCATGGCTGAC
TAATTTTTTTTATTTATGCAGAGGCCGAGGCCGCCTCGGCCTCTGAGCTATTCCAGAAGTAGTGAGGAGG
CTTTTTTGGAGGCCTAGGCTTTTGCAAAAAGCTTTCTAGAGGTACCACCGGAGCTTACCATGACCGAGTA
CAAGCCCACGGTGCGCCTCGCCACCCGCGACGACGTCCCCAGGGCCGTACGCACCCTCGCCGCCGCGTTC
GCCGACTACCCCGCCACGCGCCACACCGTCGATCCGGACCGCCACATCGAGCGGGTCACCGAGCTGCAAG
AACTCTTCCTCACGCGCGTCGGGCTCGACATCGGCAAGGTGTGGGTCGCGGACGACGGCGCCGCCGTGGC
GGTCTGGACCACGCCGGAGAGCGTCGAAGCGGGGGCGGTGTTCGCCGAGATCGGCCCGCGCATGGCCGAG
TTGAGCGGTTCCCGGCTGGCCGCGCAGCAACAGATGGAAGGCCTCCTGGCGCCGCACCGGCCCAAGGAGC
CCGCGTGGTTCCTGGCCACCGTCGGCGTCTCGCCCGACCACCAGGGCAAGGGTCTGGGCAGCGCCGTCGT
GCTCCCCGGAGTGGAGGCGGCCGAGCGCGCCGGGGTGCCCGCCTTCCTGGAGACCTCCGCGCCCCGCAAC
CTCCCCTTCTACGAGCGGCTCGGCTTCACCGTCACCGCCGACGTCGAGGTGCCCGAAGGACCGCGCACCT
GGTGCATGACCCGCAAGCCCGGTGCCAGTTAACGAATTCTAGATCTTGAGACAAATGGCAGTATTCATCC
ACAATTTTAAAAGAAAAGGGGGGATTGGGGGGTACAGTGCAGGGGAAAGAATAGTAGACATAATAGCAAC
AGACATACAAACTAAAGAATTACAAAAACAAATTACAAAAATTCAAAATTTTCGGGTTTATTACAGGGAC
AGCAGAGATCCACTTTGGCGCCGGCTCGAGGCCTGCAGGTGCAAAGATGGATAAAGTTTTAAACAGAGAG
GAATCTTTGCAGCTAATGGACCTTCTAGGTCTTGAAAGGAGTGGGAATTGGCTCCGGTGCCCGTCAGTGG
GCAGAGCGCACATCGCCCACAGTCCCCGAGAAGTTGGGGGGAGGGGTCGGCAATTGAACCGGTGCCTAGA
GAAGGTGGCGCGGGGTAAACTGGGAAAGTGATGTCGTGTACTGGCTCCGCCTTTTTCCCGAGGGTGGGGG
AGAACCGTATATAAGTGCAGTAGTCGCCGTGAACGTTCTTTTTCGCAACGGGTTTGCCGCCAGAACACAG
GTAAGTGCCGTGTGTGGTTCCCGCGGGCCTGGCCTCTTTACGGGTTATGGCCCTTGCGTGCCTTGAATTA
CTTCCACCTGGCTGCAGTACGTGATTCTTGATCCCGAGCTTCGGGTTGGAAGTGGGTGGGAGAGTTCGAG
GCCTTGCGCTTAAGGAGCCCCTTCGCCTCGTGCTTGAGTTGAGGCCTGGCCTGGGCGCTGGGGCCGCCGC
GTGCGAATCTGGTGGCACCTTCGCGCCTGTCTCGCTGCTTTCGATAAGTCTCTAGCCATTTAAAATTTTT
GATGACCTGCTGCGACGCTTTTTTTCTGGCAAGATAGTCTTGTAAATGCGGGCCAAGATCTGCACACTGG
TATTTCGGTTTTTGGGGCCGCGGGCGGCGACGGGGCCCGTGCGTCCCAGCGCACATGTTCGGCGAGGCGG
GGCCTGCGAGCGCGGCCACCGAGAATCGGACGGGGGTAGTCTCAAGCTGGCCGGCCTGCTCTGGTGCCTG
GCCTCGCGCCGCCGTGTATCGCCCCGCCCTGGGCGGCAAGGCTGGCCCGGTCGGCACCAGTTGCGTGAGC
GGAAAGATGGCCGCTTCCCGGCCCTGCTGCAGGGAGCTCAAAATGGAGGACGCGGCGCTCGGGAGAGCGG
GCGGGTGAGTCACCCACACAAAGGAAAAGGGCCTTTCCGTCCTCAGCCGTCGCTTCATGTGACTCCACGG
AGTACCGGGCGCCGTCCAGGCACCTCGATTAGTTCTCGAGCTTTTGGAGTACGTCGTCTTTAGGTTGGGG
GGAGGGGTTTTATGCGATGGAGTTTCCCCACACTGAGTGGGTGGAGACTGAAGTTAGGCCAGCTTGGCAC
TTGATGTAATTCTCCTTGGAATTTGCCCTTTTTGAGTTTGGATCTTGGTTCATTCTCAAGCCTCAGACAG
TGGTTCAAAGTTTTTTTCTTCCATTTCAGGTGTCGTGAGGCTAGCACCGCCACCATGTCTGCAAAATTGG
GAAAGTCATCATCACTCCTAACACAAACTTCAGAGGAGTGTAATGGGATTCTGACAGAGAAGATGGAAGA
GGAAGAGCAGACCTGTGATCCAGACTCTAGCCTCCACTGGAGCAGCAGCTACAGCCCAGAGACCTTCCGC
CAGCAATTCAGGCAGTTTGGCTACCAGGATTCACCTGGGCCCCATGAGGCTCTGAGCCGGCTCTGGGAAC
TTTGTCATCTCTGGCTGAGGCCGGAAGTGCACACCAAGGAGCAGATCCTGGAGCTGCTGGTGCTGGAGCA
GTTCCTGGCCATCCTCCCAAAAGAGCTTCAGGCCTGGGTGCAGAAGCATCATCCAGAGAATGGAGAGGAA
ACTGTGACTATGCTGGAGGATGTGGAGAGAGAGCTTGATGGACCAAAGCAGATCTTTTTTGGACGAAGGA
AGGACATGATTGCAGAGAAGCTAGCACCTTCAGAAATCACTGAGGAATTGCCAAGTAGCCAGCTCATGCC
CGTGAAGAAGCAGCTCCAGGGAGCATCATGGGAGCTTCAGTCCTTAAGACCACATGGTGAGGGGGCAGGA
TTCAGTTCATGTTGGAAGGTGTGGGGGCCCTCTGCTCACCACACACATCTCAGCTAGTAATGAACTAGTC
CGTAACTTGAAAGTATTTCGATTTCTTGGCTTTATATATCTTGTGGAAAGGACGATGGACGTGGTACGCG
CCGCATAGTACGCGTTAAGTCGACAATCAACCTCTGGATTACAAAATTTGTGAAAGATTGACTGGTATTC
TTAACTATGTTGCTCCTTTTACGCTATGTGGATACGCTGCTTTAATGCCTTTGTATCATGCTATTGCTTC
CCGTATGGCTTTCATTTTCTCCTCCTTGTATAAATCCTGGTTGCTGTCTCTTTATGAGGAGTTGTGGCCC
GTTGTCAGGCAACGTGGCGTGGTGTGCACTGTGTTTGCTGACGCAACCCCCACTGGTTGGGGCATTGCCA
CCACCTGTCAGCTCCTTTCCGGGACTTTCGCTTTCCCCCTCCCTATTGCCACGGCGGAACTCATCGCCGC
CTGCCTTGCCCGCTGCTGGACAGGGGCTCGGCTGTTGGGCACTGACAATTCCGTGGTGTTGTCGGGGAAA
TCATCGTCCTTTCCTTGGCTGCTCGCCTGTGTTGCCACCTGGATTCTGCGCGGGACGTCCTTCTGCTACG
TCCCTTCGGCCCTCAATCCAGCGGACCTTCCTTCCCGCGGCCTGCTGCCGGCTCTGCGGCCTCTTCCGCG
TCTTCGCCTTCGCCCTCAGACGAGTCGGATCTCCCTTTGGGCCGCCTCCCCGCGTCGACTTTAAGACCAA
TGACTTACAAGGCAGCTGTAGATCTTAGCCACTTTTTAAAAGAAAAGGGGGGACTGGAAGGGCTAATTCA
CTCCCAACGAAGACAAGATCTGCTTTTTGCTTGTACTGGGTCTCTCTGGTTAGACCAGATCTGAGCCTGG
GAGCTCTCTGGCTAACTAGGGAACCCACTGCTTAAGCCTCAATAAAGCTTGCCTTGAGTGCTTCAAGTAG
TGTGTGCCCGTCTGTTGTGTGACTCTGGTAACTAGAGATCCCTCAGACCCTTTTAGTCAGTGTGGAAAAT
CTCTAGCAGTACGTATAGTAGTTCATGTCATCTTATTATTCAGTATTTATAACTTGCAAAGAAATGAATA
TCAGAGAGTGAGAGGAACTTGTTTATTGCAGCTTATAATGGTTACAAATAAAGCAATAGCATCACAAATT
TCACAAATAAAGCATTTTTTTCACTGCATTCTAGTTGTGGTTTGTCCAAACTCATCAATGTATCTTATCA
TGTCTGGCTCTAGCTATCCCGCCCCTAACTCCGCCCATCCCGCCCCTAACTCCGCCCAGTTCCGCCCATT
CTCCGCCCCATGGCTGACTAATTTTTTTTATTTATGCAGAGGCCGAGGCCGCCTCGGCCTCTGAGCTATT
CCAGAAGTAGTGAGGAGGCTTTTTTGGAGGCCTAGGGACGTACCCAATTCGCCCTATAGTGAGTCGTATT
ACGCGCGCTCACTGGCCGTCGTTTTACAACGTCGTGACTGGGAAAACCCTGGCGTTACCCAACTTAATCG
CCTTGCAGCACATCCCCCTTTCGCCAGCTGGCGTAATAGCGAAGAGGCCCGCACCGATCGCCCTTCCCAA
CAGTTGCGCAGCCTGAATGGCGAATGGG
[124 nt withheld, positions 6329-6452]
C
[91 nt withheld, positions 6454-6544]
A
[49 nt withheld, positions 6546-6594]
CCTTTGACGTTGGAGTCCACGTTCTTT
[37 nt withheld, positions 6622-6658]
ACCCTATCTCGGTCTATTCTTTTGATTTATAAGGGATTTTGCCGATTTCGGCCTATTGGTTAAAAAATGA
GCTGATTTAACAAAAATTTAACGCGAATTTTAACAAAATATTAACGCTTACAATTTAGGTGGCACTTTTC
GGGGAAATGTGCGCGGAACCCCTATTTGTTTATTTTTCTAAATACATTCAAATATGTATCCGCTCATGAG
ACAATAACCCTGATAAATGCTTCAATAATATTGAAAAAGGAAGAGTATGAGTATTCAACATTTCCGTGTC
GCCCTTATTCCCTTTTTTGCGGCATTTTGCCTTCCTGTTTTTGCTCACCCAGAAACGCTGGTGAAAGTAA
AAGATGCTGAAGATCAGTTGGGTGCACGAGTGGGTTACATCGAACTGGATCTCAACAGCGGTAAGATCCT
TGAGAGTTTTCGCCCCGAAGAACGTTTTCCAATGATGAGCACTTTTAAAGTTCTGCTATGTGGCGCGGTA
TTATCCCGTATTGACGCCGGGCAAGAGCAACTCGGTCGCCGCATACACTATTCTCAGAATGACTTGGTTG
AGTACTCACCAGTCACAGAAAAGCATCTTACGGATGGCATGACAGTAAGAGAATTATGCAGTGCTGCCAT
AACCATGAGTGATAACACTGCGGCCAACTTACTTCTGACAACGATCGGAGGACCGAAGGAGCTAACCGCT
TTTTTGCACAACATGGGGGATCATGTAACTCGCCTTGATCGTTGGGAACCGGAGCTGAATGAAGCCATAC
CAAACGACGAGCGTGACACCACGATGCCTGTAGCAATGGCAACAACGTTGCGCAAACTATTAACTGGCGA
ACTACTTACTCTAGCTTCCCGGCAACAATTAATAGACTGGATGGAGGCGGATAAAGTTGCAGGACCACTT
CTGCGCTCGGCCCTTCCGGCTGGCTGGTTTATTGCTGATAAATCTGGAGCCGGTGAGCGTGGGTCTCGCG
GTATCATTGCAGCACTGGGGCCAGATGGTAAGCCCTCCCGTATCGTAGTTATCTACACGACGGGGAGTCA
GGCAACTATGGATGAACGAAATAGACAGATCGCTGAGATAGGTGCCTCACTGATTAAGCATTGGTAACTG
TCAGACCAAGTTTACTCATATATACTTTAGATTGATTTAAAACTTCATTTTTAATTTAAAAGGATCTAGG
TGAAGATCCTTTTTGATAATCTCATGACCAAAATCCCTTAACGTGAGTTTTCGTTCCACTGAGCGTCAGA
CCCCGTAGAAAAGATCAAAGGATCTTCTTGAGATCCTTTTTTTCTGCGCGTAATCTGCTGCTTGCAAACA
AAAAAACCACCGCTACCAGCGGTGGTTTGTTTGCCGGATCAAGAGCTACCAACTCTTTTTCCGAAGGTAA
CTGGCTTCAGCAGAGCGCAGATACCAAATACTGTTCTTCTAGTGTAGCCGTAGTTAGGCCACCACTTCAA
GAACTCTGTAGCACCGCCTACATACCTCGCTCTGCTAATCCTGTTACCAGTGGCTGCTGCCAGTGGCGAT
AAGTCGTGTCTTACCGGGTTGGACTCAAGACGATAGTTACCGGATAAGGCGCAGCGGTCGGGCTGAACGG
GGGGTTCGTGCACACAGCCCAGCTTGGAGCGAACGACCTACACCGAACTGAGATACCTACAGCGTGAGCT
ATGAGAAAGCGCCACGCTTCCCGAAGGGAGAAAGGCGGACAGGTATCCGGTAAGCGGCAGGGTCGGAACA
GGAGAGCGCACGAGGGAGCTTCCAGGGGGAAACGCCTGGTATCTTTATAGTCCTGTCGGGTTTCGCCACC
TCTGACTTGAGCGTCGATTTTTGTGATGCTCGTCAGGGGGGCGGAGCCTATGGAAAAACGCCAGCAACGC
GGCCTTTTTACGGTTCCTGGCCTTTTGCTGGCCTTTTGCTCACATGTTCTTTCCTGCGTTATCCCCTGAT
TCTGTGGATAACCGTATTACCGCCTTTGAGTGAGCTGATACCGCTCGCCGCAGCCGAACGACCGAGCGCA
GCGAGTCAGTGAGCGAGGAAGCGGAAGAGCGCCCAATACGCAAACCGCCTCTCCCCGCGCGTTGGCCGAT
TCATTAATGCAGCTGGCACGACAGGTTTCCCGACTGGAAAGCGGGCAGTGAGCGCAACGCAATTAATGTG
AGTTAGCTCACTCATTAGGCACCCCAGGCTTTACACTTTATGCTTCCGGCTCGTATGTTGTGTGGAATTG
TGAGCGGATAACAATTTCACACAGGAAACAGCTATGACCATGATTACGCCAAGCGCGCAATTAACCCTCA
CTAAAGGGAACAAAAGCTGGAGCTGCAAGC
