>Addgene plasmid #142062 | TFORF2394 | depositor partial sequence | sequence record 278323 | Insert
ACCGCCACCATGTCTGCAAAATTGGGAAAGTCATCATCACTCCTAACACAAACTTCAGAGGAGTGTAATG
GGATTCTGACAGAGAAGATGGAAGAGGAAGAGCAGACCTGTGATCCAGACTCTAGCCTCCACTGGAGCAG
CAGCTACAGCCCAGAGACCTTCCGCCAGCAATTCAGGCAGTTTGGCTACCAGGATTCACCTGGGCCCCAT
GAGGCTCTGAGCCGGCTCTGGGAACTTTGTCATCTCTGGCTGAGGCCGGAAGTGCACACCAAGGAGCAGA
TCCTGGAGCTGCTGGTGCTGGAGCAGTTCCTGGCCATCCTCCCAAAAGAGCTTCAGGCCTGGGTGCAGAA
GCATCATCCAGAGAATGGAGAGGAAACTGTGACTATGCTGGAGGATGTGGAGAGAGAGCTTGATGGACCA
AAGCAGATCTTTTTTGGACGAAGGAAGGACATGATTGCAGAGAAGCTAGCACCTTCAGAAATCACTGAGG
AATTGCCAAGTAGCCAGCTCATGCCCGTGAAGAAGCAGCTCCAGGGAGCATCATGGGAGCTTCAGTCCTT
AAGACCACATGGTGAGGGGGCAGGATTCAGTTCATGTTGGAAGGTGTGGGGGCCCTCTGCTCACCACACA
CATCTCAGCTAGTAATGAACTAGTCCGTAACTTGAAAGTATTTCGATTTCTTGGCTTTATATATCTTGTG
GAAAGGACGATGGACGTGGTACGCGCCGCATAGT
