>Addgene plasmid #142062 | TFORF2394 | depositor partial sequence | sequence record 278324 | Barcode
TGGACGTGGTACGCGCCGCATAGT
